>Addgene plasmid #237318 | pTW334h | addgene full sequence | sequence record 472465 | Addgene NGS Result
ATTTTTCTAAATACATTCAAATATGTATCCGCTCATGAGACAATAACCCTGATAAATGCTTCAATAATAT
TGAAAAAGGAAGAGTATGAGGGAAGCGGTGATCGCCGAAGTATCGACTCAACTATCAGAGGTAGTTGGCG
TCATCGAGCGCCATCTCGAACCGACGTTGCTGGCCGTACATTTGTACGGCTCCGCAGTGGATGGCGGCCT
GAAGCCACACAGTGATATTGATTTGCTGGTTACGGTGACCGTAAGGCTTGATGAAACAACGCGGCGAGCT
TTGATCAACGACCTTTTGGAAACTTCGGCTTCCCCTGGAGAGAGCGAGATTCTCCGCGCTGTAGAAGTCA
CCATTGTTGTGCACGACGACATCATTCCGTGGCGTTATCCAGCTAAGCGCGAACTGCAATTTGGAGAATG
GCAGCGCAATGACATTCTTGCAGGTATCTTCGAGCCAGCCACGATCGACATTGATCTGGCTATCTTGCTG
ACAAAAGCAAGAGAACATAGCGTTGCCTTGGTAGGTCCAGCGGCGGAGGAACTCTTTGATCCGGTTCCTG
AACAGGATCTATTTGAGGCGCTAAATGAAACCTTAACGCTATGGAACTCGCCGCCCGACTGGGCTGGAGA
TGAGCGAAATGTAGTGCTTACGTTGTCCCGCATTTGGTACAGCGCAGTAACCGGCAAAATCGCGCCGAAG
GATGTCGCTGCCGACTGGGCAATGGAGCGCCTGCCGGCCCAGTATCAGCCCGTCATACTTGAAGCTAGAC
AGGCTTATCTTGGACAAGAAGAAGATCGCTTGGCCTCGCGCGCAGATCAGTTGGAAGAATTTGTCCACTA
CGTGAAAGGCGAGATCACCAAGGTAGTCGGCAAATAAACGCCATGGGCATTAAAAAATGCCCTCTTGGGT
TATCAAGAGGGTCATTATATTTGCTGAGGAGTGCCGTTAATGCGCAACGCAATTAATGTAAGTTAGCTCA
CTCATTAGGCACAATTCTCATGTTTGACAGCTTATCATCGACTGCACGGTGCACCAATGCTTCTGGCGTC
AGGCAGCCATCGGAAGCTGTGGTATGGCTGTGCAGGTCGTAAATCACTGCATAATTCGTGTCGCTCAAGG
CGCACTCCCGTTCTGGATAATGTTTTTTGCGCCGACATCATAACGGTTCTGGCAAATATTCTGAAATGAG
CTGTTGACAATTAATCATCGGCTCGTATAATGTGTGGAATTGTGAGCGGATAACAATTTCACACAGGAAA
CAGCCAGTCCGTTTAGGTGTTTTCACGAGCACTTCACCAACAACGCGTACAACTAGGAGATATACCATGG
GTATGGACCAACTGTATCAGCCGTTTCACCCGCCGCCGAGTCCACTCCCTGATAAATACAAAGACTTAGA
TCTAGGGCAACGCCTGGCTGTACTCCGTGATCGACTGGGTCTGTGGCATGAATACGCGCCGCTGATCTCG
GCGCTATCACGTGAAGGATTCACTCCGTCCTCTATTGAAGAAGCTACCGGTATTAGTGGTGTTGAACAGA
ATTCGGTGGTGGTCGCGACACAGGTGCGCGACAGCCTGGTGGCGGATGAGGGTGGCTTCCCAGCCGAACT
CTTGCGCTATTTCGATAGCTATGGAGGCCCGGAGCTCTTGTATGAATTACGCTTTCTGAACGCACGCCAG
CGTGCCGACGCGGCCCGCCATGCCATTGATCGTCGTCTTGAACCTCGAGGTGTGCGTGAACTGGCGCGCA
GCATGAAGGATTTTCCGCAGCGCCGCGGGGACGACGGTTGGGAGGCTTTCACCCGCGATAATCCCGGTGA
CTGCCTGGCATTTGCTCGTTTTCGTCAGTCCCGCGAAGCCATCGATGCGGAAGATAGCGTTGCGGAGCTG
GAACGCGCCTTGGAAGTAGTTGACACCGAGCCTGCTCGCGCGCGTGTAGAGGCAGAACTGGATCGCGCGC
GCCGCAAAGCCGCGGGCGAAGAAGTGGATGATGAAGACGGGGCAGCAAACGCCGCGGCCGCGGCGTCTCG
GCCCGCTGTACCGGTGGTCCGCCTTATGTACGGGGAAGTGGCAGAAGCCACCACGGTGCTGCTGTTGCCC
GTTGTGCGCGAGGGCGACGGCGGTGAAGCGCTTGCCCACGCGCCGAGACGTACTCGTACCGACGCGGATT
TAGGCATGGTGGAAGTGGATAAGGGCTGGACGCGCTGGGCCGTCGTTCCAGGCTGGGGACCGGTTGCAGA
GGTTGCAGGCGAAGCGGTTGTGATTGAGCTGGCAGATGGCCGTACGCTTCCGTGGAGGAGCGCGGAGGCG
GAACGTGTCCTGGTCGTCGCCAACCGTGGCCGGCGGGAAGTAGTGGAGGACGGCATTTACGTCGTGGAAC
GTGAAGGACGTCTGGTTGTAGAGAAAGGTCGAAAATTAGCCGCAGAGGGCGTGGGCGAAGCAGCCGCCGA
AGTGTTAGTTGTAGTCAGGCCTCCGCGCGATGAAGATGATATGATCTCAGATGATGAATGGGATTAAATT
ACAAAAATTAGGAGATATACATATGATGTCTAATCTGGCGCAGGATTTTCTTGGTGACTTCGGAGCTCGT
GACCCTTACCCGGAGGAGATAGCGAGTCAATTCGGAGATAAAGTGTTGGGATGCCAAAGCACTGAGCACA
AGATTTTGATACCAAACGCATCTGTTTTGTCTCTCTCCCAGCTTCAGTGTTCCCCTGTTTCGTCTTCACA
GCCTCCTTTGTCCGGCGATGATGCCAGAACTCTCCTCCACAAGGTTTTGGGATGGAGTATAGTGGATAAT
GAAGCGGGTGGTCTGAAAATAAGGTGTATGTGGAAAGTGAGGGATTTTGGGTGCGGTGTTGAACTCATAA
ACAGGATCCATAAGGTTGCTGAAGCTTCTGGTCATTACCCTTCTCTTCACTTGGAAAGTCCTACCCAAGT
TCGAGCTGAACTATTTACCTCTTCTATCGGAGGGTTGAGCATGAATGATTTCATAATGGCGGCTAAAATA
GATGATATCAAGACTTCTGATCTTTCCCCTAGGAAAAGAGCTTGGGCGTGACGGCTGAAATTAATGAGGA
GATATACATATGGTATCGAGAATTGCGAATCGAAAGAGCAAAAAGCTCTTGATTGTGAATGAGGATGTTG
CTGGTAATTACGACGATACCTTCGGTGATGTACAAAAGCAAATTGTTAATTATTTTACATACAAAGCTGT
GAGGACGGTTCTTCATCAGCTGTACGAAATGAATCCTCCTCAATACACTTGGTTCTATAATCATATCATA
ACAAACAGACCGACGGATGGCAAACGTTTCCTCCGTGCCCTCGGCAAGGAGAGTCAGGAGCTTGCAGAAA
GAGTGATGATCACGCGTCTTCACTTGTATGGCAAATGGATCAAGAAATGCGACCATGGGAAGATATACCA
GGAAATATCGGATGAAAACTTGGCGTTGATGCGTGAACGCCTGATGGAGACAGTGATATGGCCTTCCGAT
GACACAAACTCAAGGTAATTCAGCTAAGACACTGCACAGGAGATATACATATGATGGCCGCAAACAATAA
TCCTCAGGGCACTAAACCAAACAGTTTAGTTTGTGCAAATTGTGAAGGGGAAGGTTGTGTGGCATGTTCT
CAATGCAAAGGAGGTGGTGTGAATTTGATTGATCATTTCAATGGTCAGTTTAAAGCTGGTGCACTCTGTT
GGCTTTGCAGAGGTAAAAAGGAGGTGTTGTGTGGGGACTGCAATGGAGCTGGTTTCATTGGTGGGTTCTT
GAGCACCTTCGATGAGTAGAGTCAGTAGGGCCCTAAAAAAAAACCCCGCCCCTGACAGGGCAGGGTTTTT
TTTGGCGAAAAAACCCCGCTGAAGCGGGGTTTTTTGCGTACATTGGCTCCGTCTAAGAAAGTATAGCCAT
CACATCTGAAGCTCTGAGGGCAATGTAGTTGGAACCATCTTTGCCCTTGAAGTCGTTACCAGCATACTTG
GAGTAAAGTACTGTGCTTCCGGTTGATACTGGTAGAGGCGTAATTTTACCTTCCTCGTCTAGGGAACCCG
GTCCAACTGCTATCACGGTGCCAATAGAAGGCTTCTCTTTGGTAGTCTCGGTTAACAACAACCCTCCAGC
TGTTTTCTCCTCCGCCTCAGCAACCTTAATAAAGACTCGGTCATTCAAAGGTTTGAGATCTTTGATGTCC
TCTGTCTCAAGAATGCCAACAATATCATCTTCCTTGAGGATAAGATGCTTCACATCATTGAACTCCACCT
CAGTTCCTGCGTATTTGGAGTAGATAATTTGTGCTCCAGTAGGGACAGTGATATCAATTTTGTTCTTCCC
AATAGTTCTTCCTTCACCCACAGCAACGACTTCACCTCCTTGAGGTTTTGATTGAGCAGTGGATGGAAGT
AAGATACCACCTAAAGTCTTCTCCTCTGCCTCCTTGATCTTCACCAAAACTCGATCTCCCAATGGCTTAA
TTGAAGTATACTTAGGGGCAACAACAGAGGCCATATGTATATCTCCTTCTTAAAGTTAAACAAAATTATT
TCTAGAGGGCAATTGTTATCCGGTCGACGTCGACCTTAGTATCCGTAACCTGAGTTGTCCATTGGGTTGC
CGACGGGAACTGGTTCAGGTTCCTTGATCTCAACAACAACGCAGTCCGACATCAAGAAAGTCTTTGCAAC
CGAAGCTGCGTGTTCCAAGCAACATCTCACAACCTTTGTTGGATCGATGATTCCTGCAGCCATCAAATCC
TCGTACTTGCCGGTTGCAGCATTGTAACCGAATTTCACGTTATCGTTGGAAAGCACCTTCTCGCTAACTA
CACTTCCATTAACACCAGCATTCTTGGCGATTAGTTTTAGGGGGTAACTTAGTGCTCTTTTAACTATATC
CGCTCCAACCTTTTCTTCATCATTATCAAGCGTGGCTTTAATGGCATCAACCTTGGAAGCAAGACGAAGC
AGAGTGCAACCACCACCAACAACAATACCTTCCTCGACAGCGGCCTTTGTTGCATTAAGAGCATCTTCAA
CTCTCAACTTCTTCTCTTTGAGTTCTGTCTCAGTTTGTGCTCCAACCTGAATCACAGCAACTCCACCAGA
GAGCTTTGCAATTCTCTCATTGAGTTTCTCCTTCTCGTAATCTTGCTCCGCTTGCTCAATAAGATTTTTA
ATCTGTGTAACACGCTTTTTCACTGCATCCTGTGTGCTTCCATCACCCACTATGGTCGAGGTTTCCTTTG
TGAGGACAACCTTTGAAGCATTACCAAGAACCTCTTTTCCAGCTTTGTCAAGTGAAAGACCAACTTCCTC
ACGGATCACAGTTGCTCCAGTTAGAATGGCAATATCATCAAGGTATTGGCTCTTGCGCTCTCCAAACCCT
GGAGCTCTGAGAGCTGCTATCTTCAGTGTACCTCTAAGCTTGTTTACAACAAGAGTCGCTAAAGCTTCTT
GTTCAATGTCTTCAGCAATAATTAATATTGGGTATCCGCCTCTAATTGCATCCTCCAAAACACCAACAAG
ATCCCTTGCATTGGTAATTTTCTTGTCAACGAGAAGTAACTTGCAATTGTCGAACTCGACGGACATTTTC
TCGCTGTCTGTCACAAAGTAAGGAGAGATATAACCACGGTCAAATTGCATTCCTTCTACGACGTAGAGGT
TGTTCTCGGCACTTTTACCCTCCTCAAGGGTAACCACACCTTTCCTGCCCACTTTGCTCATTGCTTCAGC
AATCATATTTCCAATTTCGTCGTTGTTACCCGCACTAACAGCTGCAACATCTGCAAGTTCACTGTCTTCA
ACCTCCTTAGACATTTTCTTGAGCTCGGTAACCAAAGCCTTTGCTGTCTTCTCAATACCTCTGGTGATCA
AAACAGGGTTTGCACCAGCAGCTACCACCTTGACACCCTCAGCGATAAAACCTTGTGCAAGAACAACAGA
TGTTGTTGTACCGTCACCAGCCAAGTCATTGGTTTTGGCAGCCGCTTGCCTCACAAGCTTAGCGCCAATG
TTCTCAACCGGGTCTTCCAACTCAACCTCTCTTGCAACAGTCACACCATCATTAACAATTCGTGGTGATC
CATACTTGCTCTCAAGAACAACATTTCGTCCTTTGGGTCCAAGTGTAACGCCAACAAGATCTGCGAGCTT
GTTGACACCAGCTTGAAGTCTCCTAATGGTAGTCCCATCTTTGTTGAAATGTAATTCCTTTGCTGCCATA
TGTATATCTCCTTCTTAAAGTTAAACAAAATTATTTCTAGCTCCTTACACCATGAGGCCCTCAGGAGCAG
CAGCAGCAGGAGCCTTGGGTTTCGGTTTGTCAACAACAATGGCCTGAGTGGTCAGTACCATTCCTGCTAC
GGAAGCAGCGTTCTGTAGCGCACATCTTGTCACTTTAGCCGGATCAATCACTCCAGCTTCGAACAGATTC
TCGTAAGTATCAGTCATTGCGTTGTACCCATTCTCCCAATCGCTGAACATAATCTTTTCCACAACAACTT
CTCCTTCAACTCCAGCGTTCTGAGCAATAAGAGCAGCTGGTGACAGCAATGCCTTTTGTACTATGTCAGC
TCCCAAACGTTCATCAGCATCCTCAAAAGTCTCCTTAATGGCGGGAATAACAGTGGAGAGATGCACCAAA
GCAGCACCACCACCTGGAACTATGCCTTCCTCGATAGCAGCAAATGTTGCGTTCTTTGCATCCTCGATAC
GAAGCTTACGGTCCTCAAGCTCAGTTTCAGTTGCTGCTCCGACTTTAATGACAGCAACACCTCCAGATAG
CTTCGCAATTCTCTCAGCGAGCTTCTCTGAGTCATACACAGAATCAGTCTCAAATAGTTCTTTCTTCAGC
TGAGCAATCCGAGCTTGTAATTCGTCCTTGGAAGCTGCATCTGCAATGAGGGTAGTCGAATCTTTGCTAA
TCGTGACTTTTCGGGCAATACCCAATTGATCTATGGTTGCGTTTTCAACCAGTAAGCTCATGTCCATGGC
TAGGTACTCAGCTCCTGTCAAGATTGCAATATCTTGAAGCATGGCTTTTCTTCTTTCTCCAAATCCTGGC
GCTTTAACGGCAACAACATTGAGGACACCACGAAGCTTGTTCACGACAAGGGTAGCTAAGGCTTCACCAG
TAACATCCTCTGCAATAATCAACAACGGAGCACGAAGCTGAGTGGTCTTCTCCAAAATAGGGATGATGTC
TTTGATCGCAGTGATCTTCTGATCAGTGATCAATACCCTAGCATTCTCAAACTCAGCTAGTAGTTTCTCA
GGGTTTGTAACAAACTGAGGCGAGATGTAACCTCTGTCAATCTCCATCCCTTCTTCAACTTCGACCGTGG
TTTCAAAAGAAGATGAAGATTCAATGGACAAAACACCATCAGGTCCAACTTTGTCGATGGCATCAGCAAT
CATTGACCCTATAAGGTCATCATTTCCAGCAGAGATAGAAGCCACAGCTCTGATGTCATCACGACCTTTC
ACGGGCCTAGCTTTCTTCTGAAGCTCTTCGATCAGACCTTGAACAGTCTTATCAATTCCCCTCTTGAGTG
AAACGGGATTCGCACCAGAAGTGACGCTCAACAATCCATGTTTGATTATCTCCCGAGCAAGGATAGACGC
AGTGGTTGTCCCATCACCAGCAGAGTCATTAGTCTTACTCGCAACCTCACGAATAAGCGCTGCACCAGCA
TTTTCCATGGCATTAGGTAACTCAATAGCTCTAGCAATGGTGACTCCATCATTCACAACCTTAGGACTTC
CAAATTCATCCAACACAACATTCCTCCCTCTGGGGCCAAGCGTAAGACCAACACAATCAGCAAGCTTATC
AATACCAGCTTGTAGAGCAGCTCTAGAGTGCTGGTCAAAAGCTATTTCCTTTACATTCATATGTATATCT
CCTACTGCACCTATTGTTGGTGAAGTGCTCGTGAAAACACCTAAACGGACTGGCTGTTTCCTGTGTGAAA
TTGTTATCCGCTCACAATTCCACACATTATACGAGCCGATGATTAATTGTCAACAGCTCATTTCAGAATA
TTTGCCAGAACCGTTATGATGTCGGCGCAAAAAACATTATCCAGAACGGGAGTGCGCCTTGAGCGACACG
AATTATGCAGTGATTTACGACCTGCACAGCCATACCACAGCTTCCGATGGCTGCCTGACGCCAGAAGCAT
TGGTGCACCGTGCAGTCGATGATAAGCTGTCAAACATGAGAATTGTGCCTAATGAGTGAGCTAACTTACA
TTAATTGCGTTGCGCGACACCATCGAATGGTGCAAAACCTTTCGCGGTATGGCATGATAGCGCCCGGAAG
AGAGTCAATTCAGGGTGGTGAATGTGAAACCAGTAACGTTATACGATGTCGCAGAGTATGCCGGTGTCTC
TTATCAGACCGTTTCCCGCGTGGTGAACCAGGCCAGCCACGTTTCTGCGAAAACGCGGGAAAAAGTGGAA
GCGGCGATGGCGGAGCTGAATTACATTCCCAACCGCGTGGCACAACAACTGGCGGGCAAACAGTCGTTGC
TGATTGGCGTTGCCACCTCCAGTCTGGCCCTGCACGCGCCGTCGCAAATTGTCGCGGCGATTAAATCTCG
CGCCGATCAACTGGGTGCCAGCGTGGTGGTGTCGATGGTAGAACGAAGCGGCGTCGAAGCCTGTAAAGCG
GCGGTGCACAATCTTCTCGCGCAACGCGTCAGTGGGCTGATCATTAACTATCCGCTGGATGACCAGGATG
CCATTGCTGTGGAAGCTGCCTGCACTAATGTTCCGGCGTTATTTCTTGATGTCTCTGACCAGACACCCAT
CAACAGTATTATTTTCTCCCATGAAGACGGTACGCGACTGGGCGTGGAGCATCTGGTCGCATTGGGTCAC
CAGCAAATCGCGCTGTTAGCGGGCCCATTAAGTTCTGTCTCGGCGCGTCTGCGTCTGGCTGGCTGGCATA
AATATCTCACTCGCAATCAAATTCAGCCGATAGCGGAACGGGAAGGCGACTGGAGTGCCATGTCCGGTTT
TCAACAAACCATGCAAATGCTGAATGAGGGCATCGTTCCCACTGCGATGCTGGTTGCCAACGATCAGATG
GCGCTGGGCGCAATGCGCGCCATTACCGAGTCCGGGCTGCGCGTTGGTGCGGATATCTCGGTAGTGGGAT
ACGACGATACCGAAGACAGCTCATGTTATATCCCGCCGTTAACCACCATCAAACAGGATTTTCGCCTGCT
GGGGCAAACCAGCGTGGACCGCTTGCTGCAACTCTCTCAGGGCCAGGCGGTGAAGGGCAATCAGCTGTTG
CCCGTCTCACTGGTGAAAAGAAAAACCACCCTGGCGCCCAATACGCAAACCGCCTCTCCCCGCGCGTTGG
CCGATTCATTAATGCAGCTGGCACGACAGGTTTCCCGACTGGAAAGCGGGCAGTGAAGGGTCCCTAAGTC
TCCTCAGCAAAACGAAAGGCCCAGTCTTTCGACTGAGCCTTTCGTTTTATTTGACCGGATGTCCTCTTCC
TCCTGGGCTGACTTCAGGTGCTACATTTGAAGAGATAAATTGCACTGAAATCTAGAGCGGTTCAGTAGAA
AAGATCAAAGGATCTTCTTGAGATCCTTTTTTTCTGCGCGTAATCTTTTGCCCTGTAAACGAAAAAACCA
CCTGGGGAGGTGGTTTGATCGAAGGTTAAGTCAGTTGGGGAACTGCTTAACCGTGGTAACTGGCTTTCGC
AGAGCACAGCAACCAAATCTGTCCTTCCAGTGTAGCCGGACTTTGGCGCACACTTCAAGAGCAACCGCGT
GTTTAGCTAAACAAATCCTCTGCGAACTCCCAGTTACCAATGGCTGCTGCCAGTGGCGTTTTACCGTGCT
TTTCCGGGTTGGACTCAAGTGAACAGTTACCGGATAAGGCGCAGCAGTCGGGCTGAACGGGGAGTTCTTG
CTTACAGCCCAGCTTGGAGCGAACGACCTACACCGAGCCGAGATACCAGTGTGTGAGCTATGAGAAAGCG
CCACACTTCCCGTAAGGGAGAAAGGCGGAACAGGTATCCGGTAAACGGCAGGGTCGGAACAGGAGAGCGC
AAGAGGGAGCGACCCGCCGGAAACGGTGGGGATCTTTAAGTCCTGTCGGGTTTCGCCCGTACTGTCAGAT
TCATGGTTGAGCCTCACGGCTCCCACAGATGCACCGGAAAAGCGTCTGTTTATGTGAACTCTGGCAGGAG
GGCGGAGCCTATGGAAAAACGCCACCGGCGCGGCCCTGCTGTTTTGCCTCACATGTTAGTCCCCTGCTTA
TCCACGGAATCTGTGGGTAACTTTGTATGTGTCCGCAGCGCCCGCCGCAGTCTCACGCCCGGAGCGTAGC
GACCGAGTGACGGCCTTAATTTGGCTT
Features (pLannotate 1.2.2; 23 found; start..end, strand, type, name):
     14..85      +  promoter       AmpR promoter: bla
     86..874     +  CDS            aadA: S3AD_ECOLX - Experimental evidence at protein level: Swiss-Prot protein existence level 1. Mediates bacterial resistance to the antibiotics streptomycin and spectinomycin. From Escherichia coli.
    964..985     +  protein_bind   CAP binding site: CAP binding activates transcription in the presence of cAMP. E. coli catabolite activator protein
   1004..1021    +  promoter       tet promoter (fragment): E. coli promoter for tetracycline efflux protein gene
   1194..1222    +  promoter       tac promoter: strong E. coli promoter; hybrid between the trp and lac UV5 promoters
   1230..1246    +  protein_bind   lac operator: The lac repressor binds to the lac operator to inhibit transcription in E. coli. This inhibition can be relieved by adding lactose or isopropyl-β-D-thiogalactopyranoside (IPTG). lac repressor encoded by lacI
   1339..2514    +  CDS            RAF1 (fragment): RAF1_MAIZE - Experimental evidence at protein level: Swiss-Prot protein existence level 1. Required for assembly or stability of RuBisCO. Acts at a postchaperonin step to fold and/or assemble the large subunit (LS) into RuBisCO. From Zea mays (Maize).
   2522..3058    +  CDS            ATP1 (fragment): ATP1_ARATH - Also known as PDL1 From Arabidopsis thaliana (Mouse-ear cress).
   3093..3515    +  CDS            RBCX2 (fragment): RBCX2_ARATH - Experimental evidence at protein level: Swiss-Prot protein existence level 1. Chaperone involved in RuBisCO assembly process. From Arabidopsis thaliana (Mouse-ear cress).
   3557..3796    +  CDS            BSD2 (fragment): BSD2_ARATH - Experimental evidence at protein level: Swiss-Prot protein existence level 1. Chloroplast chaperone required for RuBisCo biogenesis and translational regulation of the RuBisCo large subunit (RbcL) (PubMed:29217567). Stabilizes an end-state assembly intermediate of eight RbcL subunits until the small subunits (RBCSs) become available to produce a complete stable RuBisCo complex containing eight small and eight large subunits (PubMed:29217567). From Arabidopsis thaliana (Mouse-ear cress).
   3906..4511    -  CDS            CPN20 (fragment): CH20_ARATH - Also known as CHCPN10, CPN21. Experimental evidence at protein level: Swiss-Prot protein existence level 1. Involved in abscisic acid (ABA) signaling, independently of its co-chaperone role. Acts as negative regulator of the CHLH-WRKY40 coupled ABA signaling pathway, downstream of CHLH and upstream of WRKY40. From Arabidopsis thaliana (Mouse-ear cress).
   4522..4544    -  RBS            RBS: efficient ribosome binding site from bacteriophage T7 gene 10 (Olins and Rangwala, 1989)
   4589..6226    -  CDS            CPN60B1 (fragment): CPNB1_ARATH - Also known as Cpn60-B(3), LEN1. Experimental evidence at protein level: Swiss-Prot protein existence level 1. Binds RuBisCO small and large subunits and is implicated in the assembly of the enzyme oligomer. Involved in protein assisted folding. Required for proper plastid division. From Arabidopsis thaliana (Mouse-ear cress).
   6237..6259    -  RBS            RBS: efficient ribosome binding site from bacteriophage T7 gene 10 (Olins and Rangwala, 1989)
   6278..7906    -  CDS            CPN60A1 (fragment): CPNA1_ARATH - Also known as Cpn60-A(2), SLP. Experimental evidence at protein level: Swiss-Prot protein existence level 1. Binds RuBisCO small and large subunits and is implicated in the assembly of the enzyme oligomer. Involved in protein assisted folding. Required for proper chloroplast development. From Arabidopsis thaliana (Mouse-ear cress).
   7981..7997    -  protein_bind   lac operator: The lac repressor binds to the lac operator to inhibit transcription in E. coli. This inhibition can be relieved by adding lactose or isopropyl-β-D-thiogalactopyranoside (IPTG). lac repressor encoded by lacI
   8005..8033    -  promoter       tac promoter: strong E. coli promoter; hybrid between the trp and lac UV5 promoters
   8206..8223    -  promoter       tet promoter (fragment): E. coli promoter for tetracycline efflux protein gene
   8242..8263    -  protein_bind   CAP binding site: CAP binding activates transcription in the presence of cAMP. E. coli catabolite activator protein
   8276..8353    +  promoter       lacIq promoter: lacI (mutant); In the lacIq allele, a single base change in the promoter boosts expression of the lacI gene about 10-fold.
   8354..9436    +  CDS            lacI: lac repressor; lacI; The lac repressor binds to the lac operator to inhibit transcription in E. coli. This inhibition can be relieved by adding lactose or isopropyl-β-D-thiogalactopyranoside (IPTG).
   9459..9503    -  terminator     rrnB T1 terminator: transcription terminator T1 from the E. coli rrnB gene
   9593..10331   +  rep_origin     CloDF13 ori: Plasmids containing the CloDF13 (CDF) origin of replication can be propagated in E. coli cells that contain additional plasmids with compatible origins.
