[The description below was written by a language model from this plasmid's Addgene catalogue record and pLannotate feature annotations shown in this document.]
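Description:
pTW334h is a 10.4 kb bacterial expression plasmid that supplies a set of chloroplast chaperones and Rubisco assembly factors in E. coli. It replicates from the CloDF13 (CDF) origin, which is compatible with other common origins and so allows it to coexist with additional plasmids in the same cell. Selection is by spectinomycin through an aadA gene driven by the bla (AmpR) promoter. The plasmid also carries lacI under the lacIq promoter, providing its own supply of lac repressor.

The payload is organised as two convergently oriented operons, each driven by a tac promoter with a lac operator and therefore IPTG-inducible. The forward operon begins with a Raf1 coding sequence, which the catalogue identifies as the O. sativa gene (the annotation tool matched it to the maize homologue). It is followed by an Arabidopsis ORF labelled ATP1/PDL1 by the automated annotation, which by position presumably corresponds to the catalogued Raf2, and then by Arabidopsis RbcX (matched to RBCX2) and Bsd2. The reverse-strand operon encodes the Arabidopsis chaperonin subunits Cpn60α and Cpn60β and the co-chaperone Cpn20, with T7 gene 10 ribosome binding sites annotated ahead of the second and third genes. All of these ORFs are flagged as fragments of the reference proteins, but the record does not say what is missing. An rrnB T1 terminator lies between lacI and the origin.

Together these factors fold the Rubisco large subunit and assist its assembly into holoenzyme. The associated study examines how chaperone selectivity affects the assembly of plant Rubisco orthologs in E. coli. No Rubisco subunit genes are annotated on this plasmid, so they would presumably come from a compatible partner plasmid. Part of the construct derives from an earlier plasmid made by another laboratory.
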