Addgene plasmid #237318: pTW334h
Purpose: expresses A. thaliana Cpn60α Cpn60β Cpn20 Raf2 RbcX Bsd2 O. sativa Raf1
Depositing lab: Tina Wang. Depositing organization: University of Wisconsin, Madison. Publication: Effects of chaperone selectivity on the assembly of plant Rubisco orthologs in E. coli. Archer J, Kathpalia M, Lee BU, Li S, Wang T. J Exp Bot. 2025 Mar 31:eraf140. doi: 10.1093/jxb/eraf140. PubMed 40163664.
Backbone
  Vector backbone: CloDF13
  Vector type: Bacterial Expression
Growth in bacteria
  Bacterial resistance: Spectinomycin, 50 μg/mL
  Growth temperature: 37°C
  Growth strain: S2060
  Copy number: Unknown
Gene/Insert
  Gene/Insert name: A. thaliana Cpn60α Cpn60β Cpn20 Raf2 RbcX Bsd2 O. sativa Raf1
  Species: A. thaliana (mustard weed); O. sativa
Resource information
  A portion of this plasmid was derived from a plasmid made by: Professor Manajit Hayer-Hartl
Terms and licenses: Academic/Nonprofit Terms; Industry Terms: Not Available to Industry
How to cite: pTW334h was a gift from Tina Wang (Addgene plasmid # 237318 ; http://n2t.net/addgene:237318 ; RRID:Addgene_237318)
